Addgene plasmid #175131: pLV Tyw1-V5
Purpose: Lentiviral expression of mouse Tyw1-V5
Depositing lab: Larry Gerace. Depositing organization: Scripps California (The Scripps Research Institute).
Backbone
  Vector backbone: pLV-EF1a-IRES-Puro
  Backbone manufacturer: Tobias Meyer (Addgene plasmid # 85132)
  Vector type: Mammalian Expression, Lentiviral
Growth in bacteria
  Bacterial resistance: Ampicillin, 100 μg/mL
  Growth temperature: 30°C
  Growth strain: NEB Stable
  Copy number: High Copy
Gene/Insert
  Gene/Insert name: Tyw1 (alt name: Rsafd1)
  Species: M. musculus (mouse)
  Entrez Gene: Tyw1 (a.k.a. AW125391, Rsa, Rsafd1)
  Tag / fusion protein: V5 (C terminal on insert)
  Cloning method: Gibson Cloning
Terms and licenses: Academic/Nonprofit Terms; Industry Terms: Not Available to Industry
How to cite: pLV Tyw1-V5 was a gift from Larry Gerace (Addgene plasmid # 175131 ; http://n2t.net/addgene:175131 ; RRID:Addgene_175131)
