[The description below was written by a language model from this plasmid's Addgene catalogue record and pLannotate feature annotations shown in this document.]
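Description:
pLV Tyw1-V5 is an HIV-1-based lentiviral transfer plasmid for expressing mouse Tyw1 (also called Rsafd1) with a C-terminal V5 epitope tag in mammalian cells. It is built on the pLV-EF1a-IRES-Puro backbone, with the insert introduced by Gibson cloning. In bacteria the roughly 11 kb plasmid replicates from a high-copy ColE1/pUC-type origin and is selected with ampicillin through the β-lactamase gene. The record specifies a recombination-deficient strain, which is common for repeat-containing lentiviral plasmids. Remnants of the lac promoter/operator region and an SV40 poly(A) signal sit in the backbone outside the viral cassette.

The viral segment is bounded by two HIV-1 LTR annotations, both labelled as truncated by the automated annotation, each preceded by sequence matching nef fragments. Between them lie the Ψ packaging signal with adjoining gag sequence, the Rev response element for Rev-dependent nuclear export of the genomic RNA, and the cPPT/CTS, which aids nuclear import of the reverse-transcribed genome. Packaging and envelope functions are not encoded and must be supplied in trans. The payload is a single bicistronic transcript driven by the human EF-1α core promoter with its intron A: Tyw1-V5 comes first, followed by an EMCV IRES directing translation of puromycin N-acetyltransferase, and a WPRE to enhance transcript stability and expression. Because the two coding regions share one mRNA, puromycin selection enriches for transduced cells that also express the tagged protein.

Tyw1 is annotated as a probable enzyme of the wybutosine biosynthesis pathway, which modifies phenylalanine tRNA. The V5 tag allows antibody-based detection or pulldown. The record gives no application beyond lentiviral expression of the tagged protein.
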