Features (pLannotate 1.2.2; 24 found; start..end, strand, type, name):
    377..634     +  LTR            5' LTR (truncated): truncated 5' long terminal repeat (LTR) from HIV-1
    681..806     +  misc_feature   HIV-1 Ψ: packaging signal of human immunodeficiency virus type 1
    790..1128    +  CDS            HIV-1 gag (fragment): gag protein from human immunodeficiency virus 1; gag
   1303..1536    +  misc_feature   RRE: The Rev response element (RRE) of HIV-1 allows for Rev-dependent mRNA export from the nucleus to the cytoplasm.
   1913..2013    +  CDS            Rev (fragment): human immunodeficiency virus 1 (HIV-1) Rev protein; rev; enhances nuclear export of unspliced and incompletely spliced viral mRNAs
   2028..2143    +  misc_feature   cPPT/CTS: central polypurine tract and central termination sequence of HIV-1 (lacking the first T)
   2221..2432    +  promoter       EF-1α core promoter: core promoter for human elongation factor EF-1α
   2433..3371    +  intron         EF-1α intron A: intron upstream of the start codon of human EF-1α
   3408..5570    +  CDS            Tyw1: TYW1_MOUSE - Also known as Rsafd1. Experimental evidence at protein level: Swiss-Prot protein existence level 1. Probable component of the wybutosine biosynthesis pathway. Wybutosine is a hyper modified guanosine with a tricyclic base found at the 3'-position adjacent to the anticodon of eukaryotic phenylalanine tRNA. Catalyzes the condensation of N-methylguanine with 2 carbon atoms from pyruvate to form the tricyclic 4-demethylwyosine, an intermediate in wybutosine biosynthesis (By similarity). From Mus musculus (Mouse).
   5598..5639    +  CDS            V5 tag: epitope tag from simian virus 5
   5764..6325    +  misc_feature   IRES: internal ribosome entry site (IRES) of the encephalomyocarditis virus (EMCV)
   6328..6927    +  CDS            PuroR: puromycin N-acetyltransferase; pac from Streptomyces alboniger; confers resistance to puromycin
   6951..7539    +  misc_feature   WPRE: woodchuck hepatitis virus posttranscriptional regulatory element
   7556..8074    +  CDS            nef (fragment): NEF_HV1BR - Experimental evidence at protein level: Swiss-Prot protein existence level 1. Extracellular Nef protein targets CD4(+) T-lymphocytes for apoptosis by interacting with CXCR4 surface receptors (PubMed:14990729). From Human immunodeficiency virus type 1 group M subtype B (isolate BRU/LAI) (HIV-1).
   8122..8379    +  LTR            5' LTR (truncated): truncated 5' long terminal repeat (LTR) from HIV-1
   8529..8551    -  protein_bind   lac operator (fragment): The lac repressor binds to the lac operator to inhibit transcription in E. coli. This inhibition can be relieved by adding lactose or isopropyl-β-D-thiogalactopyranoside (IPTG). lac repressor encoded by lacI
   8555..8585    -  promoter       lac promoter: promoter for the E. coli lac operon
   8600..8621    -  protein_bind   CAP binding site: CAP binding activates transcription in the presence of cAMP. E. coli catabolite activator protein
   8634..8726    -  CDS            lacI (fragment): lac repressor; lacI; The lac repressor binds to the lac operator to inhibit transcription in E. coli. This inhibition can be relieved by adding lactose or isopropyl-β-D-thiogalactopyranoside (IPTG).
   8909..9497    -  rep_origin     ori: high-copy-number ColE1/pMB1/pBR322/pUC origin of replication
   9668..10528   -  CDS            AmpR: β-lactamase; bla; confers resistance to ampicillin, carbenicillin, and related antibiotics
  10529..10633   -  promoter       AmpR promoter: bla
  10681..10815   +  polyA_signal   SV40 poly(A) signal: SV40 polyadenylation signal
  10982..329     +  CDS            nef (fragment) (across the origin): NEF_HV1BR - Experimental evidence at protein level: Swiss-Prot protein existence level 1. Extracellular Nef protein targets CD4(+) T-lymphocytes for apoptosis by interacting with CXCR4 surface receptors (PubMed:14990729). From Human immunodeficiency virus type 1 group M subtype B (isolate BRU/LAI) (HIV-1).
>Addgene plasmid #175131 | pLV Tyw1-V5 | addgene full sequence | sequence record 352017 | Addgene NGS Result
TGGAAGGGCTAATTCACTCCCAAAGAAGACAAGATATCCTTGATCTGTGGATCTACCACACACAAGGCTA
CTTCCCTGATTAGCAGAACTACACACCAGGGCCAGGGGTCAGATATCCACTGACCTTTGGATGGTGCTAC
AAGCTAGTACCAGTTGAGCCAGATAAGGTAGAAGAGGCCAATAAAGGAGAGAACACCAGCTTGTTACACC
CTGTGAGCCTGCATGGGATGGATGACCCGGAGAGAGAAGTGTTAGAGTGGAGGTTTGACAGCCGCCTAGC
ATTTCATCACGTGGCCCGAGAGCTGCATCCGGAGTACTTCAAGAACTGCTGATATCGAGCTTGCTACAAG
GGACTTTCCGCTGGGGACTTTCCAGGGAGGCGTGGCCTGGGCGGGACTGGGGAGTGGCGAGCCCTCAGAT
CCTGCATATAAGCAGCTGCTTTTTGCCTGTACTGGGTCTCTCTGGTTAGACCAGATCTGAGCCTGGGAGC
TCTCTGGCTAACTAGGGAACCCACTGCTTAAGCCTCAATAAAGCTTGCCTTGAGTGCTTCAAGTAGTGTG
TGCCCGTCTGTTGTGTGACTCTGGTAACTAGAGATCCCTCAGACCCTTTTAGTCAGTGTGGAAAATCTCT
AGCAGTGGCGCCCGAACAGGGACTTGAAAGCGAAAGGGAAACCAGAGGAGCTCTCTCGACGCAGGACTCG
GCTTGCTGAAGCGCGCACGGCAAGAGGCGAGGGGCGGCGACTGGTGAGTACGCCAAAAATTTTGACTAGC
GGAGGCTAGAAGGAGAGAGATGGGTGCGAGAGCGTCAGTATTAAGCGGGGGAGAATTAGATCGCGATGGG
AAAAAATTCGGTTAAGGCCAGGGGGAAAGAAAAAATATAAATTAAAACATATAGTATGGGCAAGCAGGGA
GCTAGAACGATTCGCAGTTAATCCTGGCCTGTTAGAAACATCAGAAGGCTGTAGACAAATACTGGGACAG
CTACAACCATCCCTTCAGACAGGATCAGAAGAACTTAGATCATTATATAATACAGTAGCAACCCTCTATT
GTGTGCATCAAAGGATAGAGATAAAAGACACCAAGGAAGCTTTAGACAAGATAGAGGAAGAGCAAAACAA
AAGTAAGACCACCGCACAGCAAGCGGCCGGCCGCTGATCTTCAGACCTGGAGGAGGAGATATGAGGGACA
ATTGGAGAAGTGAATTATATAAATATAAAGTAGTAAAAATTGAACCATTAGGAGTAGCACCCACCAAGGC
AAAGAGAAGAGTGGTGCAGAGAGAAAAAAGAGCAGTGGGAATAGGAGCTTTGTTCCTTGGGTTCTTGGGA
GCAGCAGGAAGCACTATGGGCGCAGCGTCAATGACGCTGACGGTACAGGCCAGACAATTATTGTCTGGTA
TAGTGCAGCAGCAGAACAATTTGCTGAGGGCTATTGAGGCGCAACAGCATCTGTTGCAACTCACAGTCTG
GGGCATCAAGCAGCTCCAGGCAAGAATCCTGGCTGTGGAAAGATACCTAAAGGATCAACAGCTCCTGGGG
ATTTGGGGTTGCTCTGGAAAACTCATTTGCACCACTGCTGTGCCTTGGAATGCTAGTTGGAGTAATAAAT
CTCTGGAACAGATTTGGAATCACACGACCTGGATGGAGTGGGACAGAGAAATTAACAATTACACAAGCTT
AATACACTCCTTAATTGAAGAATCGCAAAACCAGCAAGAAAAGAATGAACAAGAATTATTGGAATTAGAT
AAATGGGCAAGTTTGTGGAATTGGTTTAACATAACAAATTGGCTGTGGTATATAAAATTATTCATAATGA
TAGTAGGAGGCTTGGTAGGTTTAAGAATAGTTTTTGCTGTACTTTCTATAGTGAATAGAGTTAGGCAGGG
ATATTCACCATTATCGTTTCAGACCCACCTCCCAACCCCGAGGGGACCCGACAGGCCCGAAGGAATAGAA
GAAGAAGGTGGAGAGAGAGACAGAGACAGATCCATTCGATTAGTGAACGGATCTCGACGGTATCGCCTTT
AAAAGAAAAGGGGGGATTGGGGGGTACAGTGCAGGGGAAAGAATAGTAGACATAATAGCAACAGACATAC
AAACTAAAGAATTACAAAAACAAATTACAAAAATTCAAAATTTTCGGGTTTATTACAGGGACAGCAGAGA
TCCAGTTTATCGATGAGGCCCTTTCGTCTTCACTCGAGGTGCCCGTCAGTGGGCAGAGCGCACATCGCCC
ACAGTCCCCGAGAAGTTGGGGGGAGGGGTCGGCAATTGAACCGGTGCCTAGAGAAGGTGGCGCGGGGTAA
ACTGGGAAAGTGATGTCGTGTACTGGCTCCGCCTTTTTCCCGAGGGTGGGGGAGAACCGTATATAAGTGC
AGTAGTCGCCGTGAACGTTCTTTTTCGCAACGGGTTTGCCGCCAGAACACAGGTAAGTGCCGTGTGTGGT
TCCCGCGGGCCTGGCCTCTTTACGGGTTATGGCCCTTGCGTGCCTTGAATTACTTCCACCTGGCTGCAGT
ACGTGATTCTTGATCCCGAGCTTCGGGTTGGAAGTGGGTGGGAGAGTTCGAGGCCTTGCGCTTAAGGAGC
CCCTTCGCCTCGTGCTTGAGTTGAGGCCTGGCCTGGGCGCTGGGGCCGCCGCGTGCGAATCTGGTGGCAC
CTTCGCGCCTGTCTCGCTGCTTTCGATAAGTCTCTAGCCATTTAAAATTTTTGATGACCTGCTGCGACGC
TTTTTTTCTGGCAAGATAGTCTTGTAAATGCGGGCCAAGATCTGCACACTGGTATTTCGGTTTTTGGGGC
CGCGGGCGGCGACGGGGCCCGTGCGTCCCAGCGCACATGTTCGGCGAGGCGGGGCCTGCGAGCGCGGCCA
CCGAGAATCGGACGGGGGTAGTCTCAAGCTGGCCGGCCTGCTCTGGTGCCTGGCCTCGCGCCGCCGTGTA
TCGCCCCGCCCTGGGCGGCAAGGCTGGCCCGGTCGGCACCAGTTGCGTGAGCGGAAAGATGGCCGCTTCC
CGGCCCTGCTGCAGGGAGCTCAAAATGGAGGACGCGGCGCTCGGGAGAGCGGGCGGGTGAGTCACCCACA
CAAAGGAAAAGGGCCTTTCCGTCCTCAGCCGTCGCTTCATGTGACTCCACGGAGTACCGGGCGCCGTCCA
GGCACCTCGATTAGTTCTCGAGCTTTTGGAGTACGTCGTCTTTAGGTTGGGGGGAGGGGTTTTATGCGAT
GGAGTTTCCCCACACTGAGTGGGTGGAGACTGAAGTTAGGCCAGCTTGGCACTTGATGTAATTCTCCTTG
GAATTTGCCCTTTTTGAGTTTGGATCTTGGTTCATTCTCAAGCCTCAGACAGTGGTTCAAAGTTTTTTTC
TTCCATTTCAGGTGTCGTGAGGATCCGCCATCGGCCCGCCCGCCGCCATGGGTCCTCTGGATGTGTGGGA
CTTGTCGCCTTTGCTGTCACTGTGGATGAACAGGTTCTACATATATATGGGCTGTGCCCTGGGCCTTACC
CTTTGCATCTGTGTCCAGATCATCAAGAAGCAGGTCACTCGTTCCCAGGAGAAACGTGTCCCAGGAGCTC
CTGATAGCTCCCTCTCCCCTCAGAAGAAGCAGACACACGTTTCTGGAGTGAAGATTTTTTACGGATCTCA
GACGGGCACTGCCAAGGGATTTGCAGTGGTTCTTGCCAAAGCTGTCACCTCTCTGGACCTGCCTGTGGCC
ATTATTAATCTGAAGGAATATGATCCAGATGACAGTCTGATAGGAGAGATCACTAGTAAAACCGTCTGTG
CCTTCCTGGTCGCTACGTACACGGACGGCTGCCCTACAGAGAGTGCAGAGTGGTTCTGCAAGTGGTTAGA
GGAATCAGCTAATGATTTCCGCTTTGGCAAAACTTACCTGAAGGGACTTCGCTATGCAGTGTTTGGCCTG
GGAGACTCTGCCTACCGGAGCCACTTCAACAAGGTCAGCACGAACGTTGACAAATGGCTCTGGATGCTCG
GTGCCCAGCGGGTGCTGACCCGAGGGGAAGGCGACTGCAATGCAGTTCAGAGCAAACATGGCAGCATCGA
GGCCGACTTCACAGCCTGGAAGACCAAGTTCATCTCCCGGCTGCAGGCCCTGCAGAGAGGGGAGAAAAAG
GCTTGTGGCGGGAACTGCAAGAGAGGGAAGTGTGAGTCGGCCCAGCATGGCCCAGGAGAGGCGCGGCCTC
ACCCGCAAGGCGAATTGCATCCTGGGGATGCTGAGGAGGAAGAGCCCTGTGAGAGCAGCAGCGAGGACGA
GCTCGGGACCCAGGATTATCAGAGCCTGACTTCTGTGGTGGATGTTGAGGACCTGGGCAACATCATGAAC
CCCGTGAAGAGGGAAAAGAGAGAAAAGTCTCATCAGGACGGGAAAGCTGCCATGCAGAGGAACCCAGAGA
AGACTGAGGACGGCGAAGGAAGAGCTATGATAACACCTGCTCTGCGGGAAGCCCTGACTAAACAAGGGTA
CCAGCTGATTGGCAGCCACTCTGGTGTGAAGCTTTGCAGGTGGACAAAGTCGATGCTGCGGGGGAGAGGA
GGTTGCTACAAACACACATTCTACGGCATTGAGAGCCACCGCTGCATGGAAGCCACCCCAAGCTTGGCGT
GTGCGAATAAATGTGTCTTCTGCTGGCGGCACCATACCAATCCTGTGGGCACTGAGTGGCGGTGGAAGAT
GGACCAGCCAGAATTGATCTTGAAGGAAGCCATTGAGAACCATCAGAACATGATTAAACAGTTCAAAGGC
GTGCCAGGCCTCAAGGCGGAGCGCTTTGAAGAGGGGATGGAGGTCAAGCACTGTGCGCTGTCACTCGTGG
GTGAGCCGATCATGTACCCAGAAATCAACAGGCTTTTGAAGCTGCTCCACCAGCACGGCATCTCCAGCTT
CCTTGTCACCAATGCGCAGTTCCCTGAGGAGATCAGGAAGCTCACACCAGTTACTCAGCTCTACGTGAGC
GTGGACGCCAGCACCAGAGACGGCCTGAAGAAGATCGACCGCCCGCTCTTCAAGGATTTCTGGCAGCGCT
TCCTAGACAGTTTGAAAGCCTTATCTGCAAAGCAACAACGAACGGTCTACAGACTGACGCTTGTGAAGTG
TTGGAACGTGGATGAACTCCAGGCCTACGCTGAGCTGGTGTCCTTGGGGAACCCCGACTTCATCGAGGTC
AAGGGTGTGACCTACTGTGGTGAGAGTGCAGCCAGCAGCCTCACCATGGCCAATGTCCCTTGGCACGAGG
AAGTGGTTCGGTTTGTCCGTGAGCTGGTCGATCTGCTTCCCGACTATGAAGTTGCGTGTGAACACGAGCA
CTCCAACTGCCTCCTGATCGGACACAAGAAGTTTAAGATCGATGGAGAATGGTGGACATGGATCAATTAC
AGCCGCTTCCAAGAGCTCGTTCTGCAGTACGAAGAGAGTGGAGGCTCCAAGACGTTCAGCTCGAGGGATT
ACATGGCCAGAACCCCACAGTGGGCACTGTTTGGTGCCAGGGAAAGAGGCTTTGATCCCAAGGACACGAG
ATACCAGAGGAAGAACAAAACGAAGGACATTTCCGGATGTGGTGGGCCGGGCGGGGGTGGCGGGGGAGGT
AAGCCTATCCCTAACCCTCTCCTCGGTCTCGATTCTACGTGAGTTTAAACTTCGAAACGCGTGAATTCCT
CGAGGGCGGCCGCTCTAGAGTCGACGGGCCGCGGTAACAATTGTTAACTAACTTAAGCTAGCAACGGTTT
CCCTCTAGCGGGATCAATTCCGCCCCCCCCCCCTAACGTTACTGGCCGAAGCCGCTTGGAATAAGGCCGG
TGTGCGTTTGTCTATATGTTATTTTCCACCATATTGCCGTCTTTTGGCAATGTGAGGGCCCGGAAACCTG
GCCCTGTCTTCTTGACGAGCATTCCTAGGGGTCTTTCCCCTCTCGCCAAAGGAATGCAAGGTCTGTTGAA
TGTCGTGAAGGAAGCAGTTCCTCTGGAAGCTTCTTGAAGACAAACAACGTCTGTAGCGACCCTTTGCAGG
CAGCGGAACCCCCCACCTGGCGACAGGTGCCTCTGCGGCCAAAAGCCACGTGTATAAGATACACCTGCAA
AGGCGGCACAACCCCAGTGCCACGTTGTGAGTTGGATAGTTGTGGAAAGAGTCAAATGGCTCTCCTCAAG
CGTATTCAACAAGGGGCTGAAGGATGCCCAGAAGGTACCCCATTGTATGGGATCTGATCTGGGGCCTCGG
TGCACATGCTTTACATGTGTTTAGTCGAGGTTAAAAAAACGTCTAGGCCCCCCGAACCACGGGGACGTGG
TTTTCCTTTGAAAAACACGATAATACCATGACCGAGTACAAGCCCACGGTGCGCCTCGCCACCCGCGACG
ACGTCCCCAGGGCCGTACGCACCCTCGCCGCCGCGTTCGCCGACTACCCCGCCACGCGCCACACCGTCGA
TCCGGACCGCCACATCGAGCGGGTCACCGAGCTGCAAGAACTCTTCCTCACGCGCGTCGGGCTCGACATC
GGCAAGGTGTGGGTCGCGGACGACGGCGCCGCGGTGGCGGTCTGGACCACGCCGGAGAGCGTCGAAGCGG
GGGCGGTGTTCGCCGAGATCGGCCCGCGCATGGCCGAGTTGAGCGGTTCCCGGCTGGCCGCGCAGCAACA
GATGGAAGGCCTCCTGGCGCCGCACCGGCCCAAGGAGCCCGCGTGGTTCCTGGCCACCGTCGGCGTCTCG
CCCGACCACCAGGGCAAGGGTCTGGGCAGCGCCGTCGTGCTCCCCGGAGTGGAGGCGGCCGAGCGCGCCG
GGGTGCCCGCCTTCCTGGAGACCTCCGCGCCCCGCAACCTCCCCTTCTACGAGCGGCTCGGCTTCACCGT
CACCGCCGACGTCGAGGTGCCCGAAGGACCGCGCACCTGGTGCATGACCCGCAAGCCCGGTGCCTGACCC
GGGCGGGGCGCGTCTGGAACAATCAACCTCTGGATTACAAAATTTGTGAAAGATTGACTGGTATTCTTAA
CTATGTTGCTCCTTTTACGCTATGTGGATACGCTGCTTTAATGCCTTTGTATCATGCTATTGCTTCCCGT
ATGGCTTTCATTTTCTCCTCCTTGTATAAATCCTGGTTGCTGTCTCTTTATGAGGAGTTGTGGCCCGTTG
TCAGGCAACGTGGCGTGGTGTGCACTGTGTTTGCTGACGCAACCCCCACTGGTTGGGGCATTGCCACCAC
CTGTCAGCTCCTTTCCGGGACTTTCGCTTTCCCCCTCCCTATTGCCACGGCGGAACTCATCGCCGCCTGC
CTTGCCCGCTGCTGGACAGGGGCTCGGCTGTTGGGCACTGACAATTCCGTGGTGTTGTCGGGGAAGCTGA
CGTCCTTTCCATGGCTGCTCGCCTGTGTTGCCACCTGGATTCTGCGCGGGACGTCCTTCTGCTACGTCCC
TTCGGCCCTCAATCCAGCGGACCTTCCTTCCCGCGGCCTGCTGCCGGCTCTGCGGCCTCTTCCGCGTCTT
CGCCTTCGCCCTCAGACGAGTCGGATCTCCCTTTGGGCCGCCTCCCCGCCTGGAATTAATTCTGCAGTCG
AGACCTAGAAAAACATGGAGCAATCACAAGTAGCAATACAGCAGCTACCAATGCTGATTGTGCCTGGCTA
GAAGCACAAGAGGAGGAGGAGGTGGGTTTTCCAGTCACACCTCAGGTACCTTTAAGACCAATGACTTACA
AGGCAGCTGTAGATCTTAGCCACTTTTTAAAAGAAAAGAGGGGACTGGAAGGGCTAATTCACTCCCAACG
AAGACAAGATATCCTTGATCTGTGGATCTACCACACACAAGGCTACTTCCCTGATTAGCAGAACTACACA
CCAGGGCCAGGGGTCAGATATCCACTGACCTTTGGATGGTGCTACAAGCTAGTACCAGTTGAGCCAGATA
AGGTAGAAGAGGCCAATAAAGGAGAGAACACCAGCTTGTTACACCCTGTGAGCCTGCATGGGATGGATGA
CCCGGAGAGAGAAGTGTTAGAGTGGAGGTTTGACAGCCGCCTAGCATTTCATCACGTGGCCCGAGAGCTG
CATCCGGAGTACTTCAAGAACTGCTGATATCGAGCTTGCTACAAGGGACTTTCCGCTGGGGACTTTCCAG
GGAGGCGTGGCCTGGGCGGGACTGGGGAGTGGCGAGCCCTCAGATCCTGCATATAAGCAGCTGCTTTTTG
CCTGTACTGGGTCTCTCTGGTTAGACCAGATCTGAGCCTGGGAGCTCTCTGGCTAACTAGGGAACCCACT
GCTTAAGCCTCAATAAAGCTTGCCTTGAGTGCTTCAAGTAGTGTGTGCCCGTCTGTTGTGTGACTCTGGT
AACTAGAGATCCCTCAGACCCTTTTAGTCAGTGTGGAAAATCTCTAGCAGTAGTAGTTCATGTCATCTTA
TTATTCAGTATTTATAACTTGCAAAGAAATGAATATCAGAGAGTGAGAGGCCTTGACATTGCTAGCGTTT
ACCGTCGACCTCTAGCTAGAGCTTGGCGTAATCATGGTCATAGCTGTTTCCTGTGTGAAATTGTTATCCG
CTCACAATTCCACACAACATACGAGCCGGAAGCATAAAGTGTAAAGCCTGGGGTGCCTAATGAGTGAGCT
AACTCACATTAATTGCGTTGCGCTCACTGCCCGCTTTCCAGTCGGGAAACCTGTCGTGCCAGCTGCATTA
ATGAATCGGCCAACGCGCGGGGAGAGGCGGTTTGCGTATTGGGCGCTCTTCCGCTTCCTCGCTCACTGAC
TCGCTGCGCTCGGTCGTTCGGCTGCGGCGAGCGGTATCAGCTCACTCAAAGGCGGTAATACGGTTATCCA
CAGAATCAGGGGATAACGCAGGAAAGAACATGTGAGCAAAAGGCCAGCAAAAGGCCAGGAACCGTAAAAA
GGCCGCGTTGCTGGCGTTTTTCCATAGGCTCCGCCCCCCTGACGAGCATCACAAAAATCGACGCTCAAGT
CAGAGGTGGCGAAACCCGACAGGACTATAAAGATACCAGGCGTTTCCCCCTGGAAGCTCCCTCGTGCGCT
CTCCTGTTCCGACCCTGCCGCTTACCGGATACCTGTCCGCCTTTCTCCCTTCGGGAAGCGTGGCGCTTTC
TCATAGCTCACGCTGTAGGTATCTCAGTTCGGTGTAGGTCGTTCGCTCCAAGCTGGGCTGTGTGCACGAA
CCCCCCGTTCAGCCCGACCGCTGCGCCTTATCCGGTAACTATCGTCTTGAGTCCAACCCGGTAAGACACG
ACTTATCGCCACTGGCAGCAGCCACTGGTAACAGGATTAGCAGAGCGAGGTATGTAGGCGGTGCTACAGA
GTTCTTGAAGTGGTGGCCTAACTACGGCTACACTAGAAGAACAGTATTTGGTATCTGCGCTCTGCTGAAG
CCAGTTACCTTCGGAAAAAGAGTTGGTAGCTCTTGATCCGGCAAACAAACCACCGCTGGTAGCGGTGGTT
TTTTTGTTTGCAAGCAGCAGATTACGCGCAGAAAAAAAGGATCTCAAGAAGATCCTTTGATCTTTTCTAC
GGGGTCTGACGCTCAGTGGAACGAAAACTCACGTTAAGGGATTTTGGTCATGAGATTATCAAAAAGGATC
TTCACCTAGATCCTTTTAAATTAAAAATGAAGTTTTAAATCAATCTAAAGTATATATGAGTAAACTTGGT
CTGACAGTTACCAATGCTTAATCAGTGAGGCACCTATCTCAGCGATCTGTCTATTTCGTTCATCCATAGT
TGCCTGACTCCCCGTCGTGTAGATAACTACGATACGGGAGGGCTTACCATCTGGCCCCAGTGCTGCAATG
ATACCGCGAGACCCACGCTCACCGGCTCCAGATTTATCAGCAATAAACCAGCCAGCCGGAAGGGCCGAGC
GCAGAAGTGGTCCTGCAACTTTATCCGCCTCCATCCAGTCTATTAATTGTTGCCGGGAAGCTAGAGTAAG
TAGTTCGCCAGTTAATAGTTTGCGCAACGTTGTTGCCATTGCTACAGGCATCGTGGTGTCACGCTCGTCG
TTTGGTATGGCTTCATTCAGCTCCGGTTCCCAACGATCAAGGCGAGTTACATGATCCCCCATGTTGTGCA
AAAAAGCGGTTAGCTCCTTCGGTCCTCCGATCGTTGTCAGAAGTAAGTTGGCCGCAGTGTTATCACTCAT
GGTTATGGCAGCACTGCATAATTCTCTTACTGTCATGCCATCCGTAAGATGCTTTTCTGTGACTGGTGAG
TACTCAACCAAGTCATTCTGAGAATAGTGTATGCGGCGACCGAGTTGCTCTTGCCCGGCGTCAATACGGG
ATAATACCGCGCCACATAGCAGAACTTTAAAAGTGCTCATCATTGGAAAACGTTCTTCGGGGCGAAAACT
CTCAAGGATCTTACCGCTGTTGAGATCCAGTTCGATGTAACCCACTCGTGCACCCAACTGATCTTCAGCA
TCTTTTACTTTCACCAGCGTTTCTGGGTGAGCAAAAACAGGAAGGCAAAATGCCGCAAAAAAGGGAATAA
GGGCGACACGGAAATGTTGAATACTCATACTCTTCCTTTTTCAATATTATTGAAGCATTTATCAGGGTTA
TTGTCTCATGAGCGGATACATATTTGAATGTATTTAGAAAAATAAACAAATAGGGGTTCCGCGCACATTT
CCCCGAAAAGTGCCACCTGACGTCGACGGATCGGGAGATCAACTTGTTTATTGCAGCTTATAATGGTTAC
AAATAAAGCAATAGCATCACAAATTTCACAAATAAAGCATTTTTTTCACTGCATTCTAGTTGTGGTTTGT
CCAAACTCATCAATGTATCTTATCATGTCTGGATCAACTGGATAACTCAAGCTAACCAAAATCATCCCAA
ACTTCCCACCCCATACCCTATTACCACTGCCAATTACCTGTGGTTTCATTTACTCTAAACCTGTGATTCC
TCTGAATTATTTTCATTTTAAAGAAATTGTATTTGTTAAATATGTACTACAAACTTAGTAGT
